>Addgene plasmid #176898 | mILK-R349A-EFGP | addgene full sequence | sequence record 348237 | Addgene NGS Result
CGTTACATAACTTACGGTAAATGGCCCGCCTGGCTGACCGCCCAACGACCCCCGCCCATTGACGTCAATA
ATGACGTATGTTCCCATAGTAACGCCAATAGGGACTTTCCATTGACGTCAATGGGTGGAGTATTTACGGT
AAACTGCCCACTTGGCAGTACATCAAGTGTATCATATGCCAAGTACGCCCCCTATTGACGTCAATGACGG
TAAATGGCCCGCCTGGCATTATGCCCAGTACATGACCTTATGGGACTTTCCTACTTGGCAGTACATCTAC
GTATTAGTCATCGCTATTACCATGGTGATGCGGTTTTGGCAGTACATCAATGGGCGTGGATAGCGGTTTG
ACTCACGGGGATTTCCAAGTCTCCACCCCATTGACGTCAATGGGAGTTTGTTTTGGCACCAAAATCAACG
GGACTTTCCAAAATGTCGTAACAACTCCGCCCCATTGACGCAAATGGGCGGTAGGCGTGTACGGTGGGAG
GTCTATATAAGCAGAGCTGGTTTAGTGAACCGTCAGATCCGCTAGCGCTACCGGACTCAGATCTCGAGCT
CAAGCTTCGAATTCACCATGGACGACATTTTCACTCAGTGCCGGGAGGGCAACGCGGTGGCGGTGCGCTT
GTGGCTGGACAACACAGAGAACGACCTCAATCAGGGGGATGATCATGGCTTCTCCCCCTTGCACTGGGCC
TGCCGAGAAGGCCGCTCTGCGGTGGTTGAAATGCTGATCATGCGTGGAGCACGGATTAATGTGATGAATC
GTGGGGATGATACCCCCCTGCACCTGGCAGCTAGTCATGGACACCGTGACATTGTACAGAAGCTGTTGCA
ATACAAGGCTGACATCAATGCAGTGAATGAGCACGGCAATGTGCCACTTCACTATGCATGTTTCTGGGGC
CAAGACCAGGTGGCAGAGGACCTGGTGGCTAACGGGGCTCTTGTGAGCATCTGTAACAAGTATGGAGAGA
TGCCTGTGGACAAAGCCAAGGCACCCCTTAGAGAGCTTCTCCGAGAACGGGCAGAGAAAATGGGCCAGAA
TCTCAACCGTATTCCATACAAGGACACATTCTGGAAGGGGACCACTCGCACAAGGCCCCGAAATGGGACC
CTGAACAAACACTCCGGTATTGACTTCAAACAGCTCAACTTTCTGGCAAAGCTCAATGAGAATCATTCTG
GAGAGCTTTGGAAAGGCCGCTGGCAGGGCAATGATATTGTTGTGAAGGTGCTGAAGGTTCGAGACTGGAG
TACAAGGAAAAGCAGGGACTTCAATGAGGAATGTCCCCGGCTCAGGATTTTCTCACACCCTAACGTGCTC
CCAGTGCTAGGTGCTTGCCAGGCTCCCCCAGCCCCCCACCCAACCCTCATCACACACTGGATGCCATATG
GATCTCTCTACAATGTTCTACATGAAGGCACCAATTTCGTTGTGGACCAGAGCCAAGCTGTAAAGTTTGC
TTTGGACATGGCAAGAGGCATGGCTTTTCTTCACACACTAGAGCCTCTCATACCCCGGCATGCACTCAAT
AGCCGCAGTGTAATGATCGATGAAGATATGACTGCCCGAATCAGCATGGCTGATGTTAAGTTTTCTTTCC
AGTGCCCTGGGGCCATGTATGCGCCTGCCTGGGTGGCCCCTGAAGCCCTGCAGAAGAAGCCTGAAGACAC
AAACAGACGCTCAGCAGACATGTGGAGTTTCGCGGTGCTTCTGTGGGAACTGGTGACACGAGAGGTGCCC
TTTGCTGACCTCTCTAATATGGAGATTGGGATGAAGGTGGCACTGGAAGGCCTTCGGCCTACCATCCCAC
CAGGTATTTCCCCCCATGTGTGTAAGCTCATGAAGATTTGCATGAATGAAGACCCTGCAAAGCGACCCAA
GTTTGACATGATTGTGCCTATCTTGGAGAAGATGCAGGACAAGGGACCACCGGTCGCCACCATGGTGAGC
AAGGGCGAGGAGCTGTTCACCGGGGTGGTGCCCATCCTGGTCGAGCTGGACGGCGACGTAAACGGCCACA
AGTTCAGCGTGTCCGGCGAGGGCGAGGGCGATGCCACCTACGGCAAGCTGACCCTGAAGTTCATCTGCAC
CACCGGCAAGCTGCCCGTGCCCTGGCCCACCCTCGTGACCACCCTGACCTACGGCGTGCAGTGCTTCAGC
CGCTACCCCGACCACATGAAGCAGCACGACTTCTTCAAGTCCGCCATGCCCGAAGGCTACGTCCAGGAGC
GCACCATCTTCTTCAAGGACGACGGCAACTACAAGACCCGCGCCGAGGTGAAGTTCGAGGGCGACACCCT
GGTGAACCGCATCGAGCTGAAGGGCATCGACTTCAAGGAGGACGGCAACATCCTGGGGCACAAGCTGGAG
TACAACTACAACAGCCACAACGTCTATATCATGGCCGACAAGCAGAAGAACGGCATCAAGGTGAACTTCA
AGATCCGCCACAACATCGAGGACGGCAGCGTGCAGCTCGCCGACCACTACCAGCAGAACACCCCCATCGG
CGACGGCCCCGTGCTGCTGCCCGACAACCACTACCTGAGCACCCAGTCCGCCCTGAGCAAAGACCCCAAC
GAGAAGCGCGATCACATGGTCCTGCTGGAGTTCGTGACCGCCGCCGGGATCACTCTCGGCATGGACGAGC
TGTACAAGTAAAGCGGCCGCGACTCTAGATCATAATCAGCCATACCACATTTGTAGAGGTTTTACTTGCT
TTAAAAAACCTCCCACACCTCCCCCTGAACCTGAAACATAAAATGAATGCAATTGTTGTTGTTAACTTGT
TTATTGCAGCTTATAATGGTTACAAATAAAGCAATAGCATCACAAATTTCACAAATAAAGCATTTTTTTC
ACTGCATTCTAGTTGTGGTTTGTCCAAACTCATCAATGTATCTTAAGGCGTAAATTGTAAGCGTTAATAT
TTTGTTAAAATTCGCGTTAAATTTTTGTTAAATCAGCTCATTTTTTAACCAATAGGCCGAAATCGGCAAA
ATCCCTTATAAATCAAAAGAATAGACCGAGATAGGGT
[37 nt withheld, positions 3048-3084]
AAAGAACGTGGACTCCAACGTCAAAGG
[49 nt withheld, positions 3112-3160]
T
[91 nt withheld, positions 3162-3252]
G
[124 nt withheld, positions 3254-3377]
CAGGTGGCACTTTTCGGGGAAATGTGCGCGGAACCCCTATTTGTTTATTTTTCTAAATACATTCAAATAT
GTATCCGCTCATGAGACAATAACCCTGATAAATGCTTCAATAATATTGAAAAAGGAAGAGTCCTGAGGCG
GAAAGAACCAGCTGTGGAATGTGTGTCAGTTAGGGTGTGGAAAGTCCCCAGGCTCCCCAGCAGGCAGAAG
TATGCAAAGCATGCATCTCAATTAGTCAGCAACCAGGTGTGGAAAGTCCCCAGGCTCCCCAGCAGGCAGA
AGTATGCAAAGCATGCATCTCAATTAGTCAGCAACCATAGTCCCGCCCCTAACTCCGCCCATCCCGCCCC
TAACTCCGCCCAGTTCCGCCCATTCTCCGCCCCATGGCTGACTAATTTTTTTTATTTATGCAGAGGCCGA
GGCCGCCTCGGCCTCTGAGCTATTCCAGAAGTAGTGAGGAGGCTTTTTTGGAGGCCTAGGCTTTTGCAAA
GATCGATCAAGAGACAGGATGAGGATCGTTTCGCATGATTGAACAAGATGGATTGCACGCAGGTTCTCCG
GCCGCTTGGGTGGAGAGGCTATTCGGCTATGACTGGGCACAACAGACAATCGGCTGCTCTGATGCCGCCG
TGTTCCGGCTGTCAGCGCAGGGGCGCCCGGTTCTTTTTGTCAAGACCGACCTGTCCGGTGCCCTGAATGA
ACTGCAAGACGAGGCAGCGCGGCTATCGTGGCTGGCCACGACGGGCGTTCCTTGCGCAGCTGTGCTCGAC
GTTGTCACTGAAGCGGGAAGGGACTGGCTGCTATTGGGCGAAGTGCCGGGGCAGGATCTCCTGTCATCTC
ACCTTGCTCCTGCCGAGAAAGTATCCATCATGGCTGATGCAATGCGGCGGCTGCATACGCTTGATCCGGC
TACCTGCCCATTCGACCACCAAGCGAAACATCGCATCGAGCGAGCACGTACTCGGATGGAAGCCGGTCTT
GTCGATCAGGATGATCTGGACGAAGAGCATCAGGGGCTCGCGCCAGCCGAACTGTTCGCCAGGCTCAAGG
CGAGCATGCCCGACGGCGAGGATCTCGTCGTGACCCATGGCGATGCCTGCTTGCCGAATATCATGGTGGA
AAATGGCCGCTTTTCTGGATTCATCGACTGTGGCCGGCTGGGTGTGGCGGACCGCTATCAGGACATAGCG
TTGGCTACCCGTGATATTGCTGAAGAGCTTGGCGGCGAATGGGCTGACCGCTTCCTCGTGCTTTACGGTA
TCGCCGCTCCCGATTCGCAGCGCATCGCCTTCTATCGCCTTCTTGACGAGTTCTTCTGAGCGGGACTCTG
GGGTTCGAAATGACCGACCAAGCGACGCCCAACCTGCCATCACGAGATTTCGATTCCACCGCCGCCTTCT
ATGAAAGGTTGGGCTTCGGAATCGTTTTCCGGGACGCCGGCTGGATGATCCTCCAGCGCGGGGATCTCAT
GCTGGAGTTCTTCGCCCACCCTAGGGGGAGGCTAACTGAAACACGGAAGGAGACAATACCGGAAGGAACC
CGCGCTATGACGGCAATAAAAAGACAGAATAAAACGCACGGTGTTGGGTCGTTTGTTCATAAACGCGGGG
TTCGGTCCCAGGGCTGGCACTCTGTCGATACCCCACCGAGACCCCATTGGGGCCAATACGCCCGCGTTTC
TTCCTTTTCCCCACCCCACCCCCCAAGTTCGGGTGAAGGCCCAGGGCTCGCAGCCAACGTCGGGGCGGCA
GGCCCTGCCATAGCCTCAGGTTACTCATATATACTTTAGATTGATTTAAAACTTCATTTTTAATTTAAAA
GGATCTAGGTGAAGATCCTTTTTGATAATCTCATGACCAAAATCCCTTAACGTGAGTTTTCGTTCCACTG
AGCGTCAGACCCCGTAGAAAAGATCAAAGGATCTTCTTGAGATCCTTTTTTTCTGCGCGTAATCTGCTGC
TTGCAAACAAAAAAACCACCGCTACCAGCGGTGGTTTGTTTGCCGGATCAAGAGCTACCAACTCTTTTTC
CGAAGGTAACTGGCTTCAGCAGAGCGCAGATACCAAATACTGTTCTTCTAGTGTAGCCGTAGTTAGGCCA
CCACTTCAAGAACTCTGTAGCACCGCCTACATACCTCGCTCTGCTAATCCTGTTACCAGTGGCTGCTGCC
AGTGGCGATAAGTCGTGTCTTACCGGGTTGGACTCAAGACGATAGTTACCGGATAAGGCGCAGCGGTCGG
GCTGAACGGGGGGTTCGTGCACACAGCCCAGCTTGGAGCGAACGACCTACACCGAACTGAGATACCTACA
GCGTGAGCTATGAGAAAGCGCCACGCTTCCCGAAGGGAGAAAGGCGGACAGGTATCCGGTAAGCGGCAGG
GTCGGAACAGGAGAGCGCACGAGGGAGCTTCCAGGGGGAAACGCCTGGTATCTTTATAGTCCTGTCGGGT
TTCGCCACCTCTGACTTGAGCGTCGATTTTTGTGATGCTCGTCAGGGGGGCGGAGCCTATGGAAAAACGC
CAGCAACGCGGCCTTTTTACGGTTCCTGGCCTTTTGCTGGCCTTTTGCTCACATGTTCTTTCCTGCGTTA
TCCCCTGATTCTGTGGATAACCGTATTACCGCCATGCATTAGTTATTAATAGTAATCAATTACGGGGTCA
TTAGTTCATAGCCCATATATGGAGTTCCG
Features (pLannotate 1.2.2; 16 found; start..end, strand, type, name):
      1..304     +  enhancer       CMV enhancer: human cytomegalovirus immediate early enhancer
    305..508     +  promoter       CMV promoter: human cytomegalovirus (CMV) immediate early promoter
    531..574     +  misc_feature   MCS (fragment): multiple cloning site
    578..1933    +  CDS            Ilk: ILK_MOUSE - Also known as ILK1 From Mus musculus (Mouse).
   1952..2671    +  CDS            EGFP: the original enhanced GFP (Yang et al., 1996) mammalian codon-optimized
   2688..2771    +  CDS            large T antigen (fragment): large T antigen from SV40 (simian virus 40)
   2794..2915    +  polyA_signal   SV40 poly(A) signal: SV40 polyadenylation signal
   2949..3377    -  rep_origin     f1 ori (sequence partly withheld): f1 bacteriophage origin of replication; arrow indicates direction of (+) strand synthesis
   3404..3508    +  promoter       AmpR promoter: bla
   3510..3867    +  promoter       SV40 promoter: SV40 enhancer and early promoter
   3902..4696    +  CDS            NeoR/KanR: aminoglycoside phosphotransferase from Tn5; aph(3')-II (or nptII); confers resistance to neomycin, kanamycin, and G418 (Geneticin®)
   4717..4869    +  CDS            ble (fragment): BLE_KLEPN - Experimental evidence at protein level: Swiss-Prot protein existence level 1. Binding protein with a strong affinity to the bleomycin family of antibiotics. Binds to CL990; an antimitotic-antibiotic compound. From Klebsiella pneumoniae.
   4928..4975    +  polyA_signal   HSV TK poly(A) signal: herpes simplex virus thymidine kinase polyadenylation signal (Cole and Stacy, 1985)
   5066..5082    -  polyA_signal   bGH poly(A) signal (fragment): bovine growth hormone polyadenylation signal
   5304..5892    +  rep_origin     ori: high-copy-number ColE1/pMB1/pBR322/pUC origin of replication
   6007..6066    +  enhancer       CMV enhancer (fragment): human cytomegalovirus immediate early enhancer
