[The description below was written by a language model from this plasmid's Addgene catalogue record and pLannotate feature annotations shown in this document.]
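Description:
mILK-R349A-EFGP is a mammalian expression plasmid built on the Clontech pEGFP-N1 backbone, about 6.1 kb in the sequenced record. It carries mouse integrin-linked kinase (Ilk) with an arginine-to-alanine substitution at residue 349. The roughly 1.4 kb Ilk coding sequence was inserted by restriction cloning between the EcoRI and AgeI sites of the multiple cloning site, both of which are retained. This places Ilk directly upstream of EGFP, so the protein is made with EGFP fused to its C terminus. The catalogue lists the promoter as "CNV", evidently a typo, since the feature table shows the human cytomegalovirus immediate early enhancer and promoter upstream of the insert. An SV40 polyadenylation signal terminates the transcript.

The rest of the plasmid is standard pEGFP-N1 architecture. A single Tn5 aminoglycoside phosphotransferase gene (NeoR/KanR) sits behind tandem bacterial (bla-type) and SV40 early promoters and is followed by the HSV TK poly(A) signal. It therefore provides kanamycin resistance in E. coli and G418 selection for stable mammalian lines. A high-copy ColE1/pUC-type origin supports bacterial propagation, and an f1 origin allows single-stranded DNA production. The short large T antigen, ble and bGH poly(A) annotations are fragmentary matches within backbone sequence, not functional parts.

The construct allows transient or stable expression of a fluorescently tagged ILK point mutant in mammalian cells, so its localisation and behaviour can be followed by GFP fluorescence. The associated publication concerns allosteric stabilisation of ILK by ATP and its role in force generation. The record does not state what the R349A mutation specifically does.
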