Addgene plasmid #176898: mILK-R349A-EFGP
Purpose: mouse ILK with R349A point mutation cloned into pEGFP-N1
Depositing lab: Sara Wickström. Depositing organization: University of Helsinki. Publication: ATP allosterically stabilizes integrin-linked kinase for efficient force generation. Martin IM, Nava MM, Wickstrom SA, Grater F. Proc Natl Acad Sci U S A. 2022 Mar 15;119(11):e2106098119. doi: 10.1073/pnas.2106098119. Epub 2022 Mar 8. PubMed 35259013.
Backbone
  Vector backbone: pEGFP-N1
  Backbone manufacturer: Clontech
  Vector type: Mammalian Expression
  Selectable markers: Neomycin (select with G418)
Growth in bacteria
  Bacterial resistance: Kanamycin, 50 μg/mL
  Growth temperature: 37°C
  Growth strain: DH5alpha
  Copy number: Unknown
Gene/Insert
  Gene/Insert name: Integrin-linked kinase (alt name: Ilk)
  Species: M. musculus (mouse)
  Insert size (bp): 1370
  Mutation: Arginine 349 to Alanine
  GenBank ID: NM_001161724
  Entrez Gene: Ilk (a.k.a. ESTM24, ILK-1, ILK-2, p59ILK)
  Promoter: CNV
  Tag / fusion protein: EGFP (C terminal on insert)
  Cloning method: Restriction Enzyme; 5′ cloning site EcoR1 (not destroyed); 3′ cloning site Age1 (not destroyed)
  Sequencing primers: 5′ CGC AAA TGG GCG GTA GGC GTG; 3′ CGT CGC CGT CCA GCT CGA CCA G
Terms and licenses: Academic/Nonprofit Terms; Industry Terms: Not Available to Industry
Depositor comments: Please visit https://www.biorxiv.org/content/10.1101/2021.03.30.437490v1 for bioRxiv preprint.
How to cite: mILK-R349A-EFGP was a gift from Sara Wickström (Addgene plasmid # 176898 ; http://n2t.net/addgene:176898 ; RRID:Addgene_176898)
